Addgene plasmid #212426: pTwist-SARS-CoV-2 Spike-deltaC18 Q1071H (CAT)
Purpose: Encodes SARS-CoV-2 spike Q1071H for pseudovirus production
Depositing lab: Alejandro Balazs. Depositing organization: Massachusetts General Hospital. Publication: Ongoing evolution of SARS-CoV-2 drives escape from mRNA vaccine-induced humoral immunity. Roederer AL, Cao Y, Denis KS, Sheehan ML, Li CJ, Lam EC, Gregory DJ, Poznansky MC, Iafrate AJ, Canaday DH, Gravenstein S, Garcia-Beltran WF, Balazs AB. medRxiv [Preprint]. 2024 Mar 7:2024.03.05.24303815. doi: 10.1101/2024.03.05.24303815. PubMed 38496628.
Backbone
  Vector backbone: pTwist-CMV-BetaGlobin-WPRE-Neo
  Backbone manufacturer: Twist
  Vector type: Mammalian Expression
Growth in bacteria
  Bacterial resistance: Ampicillin, 100 μg/mL
  Growth temperature: 37°C
  Growth strain: DH5alpha
  Copy number: High Copy
Gene/Insert
  Gene/Insert name: SARS-CoV-2 Spike Q1071H
  Species: Severe acute respiratory syndrome coronavirus 2
  Mutation: Q1071H
  Entrez Gene: S (a.k.a. GU280_gp02, spike glycoprotein)
  Promoter: CAG
  Cloning method: Ligation Independent Cloning
Terms and licenses: Academic/Nonprofit Terms; Industry Terms: Not Available to Industry
Depositor comments: Please visit https://www.medrxiv.org/content/10.1101/2024.03.05.24303815v1 for medRxiv preprint.
How to cite: pTwist-SARS-CoV-2 Spike-deltaC18 Q1071H (CAT) was a gift from Alejandro Balazs (Addgene plasmid # 212426 ; http://n2t.net/addgene:212426 ; RRID:Addgene_212426)
