[The description below was written by a language model from this plasmid's Addgene catalogue record and pLannotate feature annotations shown in this document.]
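Description:
pTwist-SARS-CoV-2 Spike-deltaC18 Q1071H (CAT) is a mammalian expression plasmid of about 10.5 kb, built on the commercial pTwist-CMV-BetaGlobin-WPRE-Neo backbone. It encodes the SARS-CoV-2 spike glycoprotein carrying the single substitution Q1071H. The "(CAT)" in the name presumably refers to the histidine codon used, although the record does not say so. The "deltaC18" in the name indicates removal of the last 18 residues of the cytoplasmic tail, a truncation commonly used to improve spike incorporation into pseudotyped particles. The annotated spike reading frame of 3,765 nt is consistent with a shortened C-terminus.

The catalogue lists the promoter as CAG. The feature table instead shows a CMV enhancer and CMV promoter elements followed by a truncated human β-globin intron, which matches the backbone name, so the promoter assignment should be treated with some caution. Downstream of the spike sequence lie a WPRE, which enhances transcript stability and expression, and an SV40 polyadenylation signal. Short β-globin insulator elements and bacterial or phage terminators flank the expression unit to limit read-through from neighbouring regions. A separate SV40 early promoter–neo–bGH poly(A) cassette allows G418 selection in mammalian cells.

In bacteria the plasmid replicates from a high-copy ColE1/pUC-type origin and is selected with ampicillin through the AmpR β-lactamase gene.

The stated purpose is pseudovirus production: the plasmid supplies the mutant spike as the envelope protein when transfected into producer cells. The associated work concerns escape of evolving SARS-CoV-2 variants from antibody responses induced by mRNA vaccines, which suggests the pseudoviruses were used to assess how this individual mutation affects neutralization.
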