Features (pLannotate 1.2.2; 21 found; start..end, strand, type, name):
      1..3765    +  CDS            S: SPIKE_SARS2 - Experimental evidence at protein level: Swiss-Prot protein existence level 1. [Spike glycoprotein]: May down-regulate host tetherin (BST2) by lysosomal degradation, thereby counteracting its antiviral activity. From Severe acute respiratory syndrome coronavirus 2 (2019-nCoV) (SARS-CoV-2).
   3839..4427    +  misc_feature   WPRE: woodchuck hepatitis virus posttranscriptional regulatory element
   4480..4601    -  polyA_signal   SV40 poly(A) signal: SV40 polyadenylation signal
   4624..4693    -  CDS            large T antigen (fragment): large T antigen from SV40 (simian virus 40)
   4716..4762    +  terminator     T7 terminator: transcription terminator for bacteriophage T7 RNA polymerase
   4792..4928    +  terminator     rrnG terminator: transcription terminator from the E. coli ribosomal RNA rrnG operon (Albrechtsen et al., 1991)
   4973..5044    +  misc_feature   3' β-globin insulator: insulator downstream of the human β-globin locus (Farrell et al., 2002)
   5089..5285    +  promoter       SV40 promoter: SV40 early promoter
   5299..6090    +  CDS            neo: KKA2_KLEPN - Also known as kan, nptII. Experimental evidence at protein level: Swiss-Prot protein existence level 1. Resistance to kanamycin, neomycin, paromomycin, ribostamycin, butirosin and gentamicin B. From Klebsiella pneumoniae.
   6104..6328    +  polyA_signal   bGH poly(A) signal: bovine growth hormone polyadenylation signal
   6524..7112    -  rep_origin     ori: high-copy-number ColE1/pMB1/pBR322/pUC origin of replication
   7284..7348    -  CDS            bla(M) (fragment): β-lactamase lacking the signal sequence; bla(M); allows cytosolic expression of β-lactamase
   7858..8718    +  CDS            AmpR: β-lactamase; bla; confers resistance to ampicillin, carbenicillin, and related antibiotics
   8731..8867    +  terminator     rrnG terminator: transcription terminator from the E. coli ribosomal RNA rrnG operon (Albrechtsen et al., 1991)
   9019..9090    +  misc_feature   5' β-globin insulator: insulator upstream of the human β-globin locus (Farrell et al., 2002)
   9095..9141    -  terminator     T7 terminator: transcription terminator for bacteriophage T7 RNA polymerase
   9159..9207    -  polyA_signal   poly(A) signal: synthetic polyadenylation signal
   9288..9591    +  enhancer       CMV enhancer: human cytomegalovirus immediate early enhancer
   9664..9681    -  promoter       CMV promoter (fragment): human cytomegalovirus (CMV) immediate early promoter
   9744..9795    +  promoter       CMVd2 promoter: truncated human cytomegalovirus (CMV) immediate early promoter that yields moderately reduced expression relative to the full-length promoter
   9929..10404   +  intron         β-globin intron: internally truncated intron from human β-globin
>Addgene plasmid #212426 | pTwist-SARS-CoV-2 Spike-deltaC18 Q1071H (CAT) | addgene full sequence | sequence record 432766 | Addgene NGS Result
ATGTTTGTGTTCCTCGTTCTCCTGCCCCTCGTTTCTTCCCAATGCGTGAACCTCACAACTAGAACGCAGC
TCCCACCCGCTTACACGAACTCTTTTACTCGTGGAGTATACTATCCCGATAAAGTCTTTAGGTCCAGTGT
CCTTCATTCTACTCAAGACCTTTTCCTGCCATTCTTCTCAAATGTCACCTGGTTCCATGCTATCCACGTT
TCTGGCACCAACGGAACTAAACGATTTGATAATCCCGTCTTGCCATTTAACGATGGCGTATACTTTGCCT
CAACGGAGAAGTCCAACATTATCCGGGGATGGATATTTGGCACCACCCTGGACTCCAAGACACAGTCTCT
CCTCATTGTGAACAACGCCACCAATGTCGTCATCAAAGTCTGTGAATTTCAATTTTGTAACGATCCCTTT
CTCGGGGTTTATTATCATAAGAATAACAAGTCTTGGATGGAGTCAGAGTTCCGCGTTTACAGTTCCGCTA
ACAACTGTACTTTTGAGTACGTTTCCCAACCATTTCTCATGGATCTTGAAGGGAAGCAAGGCAACTTCAA
GAATCTCCGCGAATTTGTGTTTAAGAATATAGACGGCTACTTCAAAATTTATAGCAAGCATACCCCGATA
AATCTGGTTCGGGATCTCCCTCAAGGCTTCTCCGCGTTGGAACCCCTCGTGGACTTGCCGATTGGCATCA
ACATCACCCGGTTCCAAACCCTTCTTGCCCTTCATCGAAGCTACCTCACGCCTGGCGACAGTAGTAGTGG
TTGGACAGCGGGCGCAGCAGCCTACTATGTGGGATATTTGCAACCACGCACCTTTCTTCTCAAATATAAC
GAAAACGGAACAATTACCGATGCCGTAGACTGTGCCCTCGATCCCCTGTCCGAAACTAAATGCACACTCA
AGTCCTTCACAGTTGAGAAAGGCATATACCAAACCAGTAACTTCCGCGTCCAACCCACCGAATCCATTGT
TCGATTCCCTAACATCACCAATTTGTGTCCTTTCGGTGAAGTATTTAATGCCACTCGATTTGCATCAGTT
TATGCCTGGAATCGCAAGCGAATATCAAATTGTGTTGCAGATTATAGTGTCCTGTATAATAGCGCATCAT
TCAGCACTTTTAAGTGTTATGGGGTCAGCCCTACGAAATTGAATGACTTGTGTTTTACCAACGTTTACGC
AGATTCTTTCGTCATACGCGGCGACGAAGTCCGACAGATTGCACCGGGGCAAACCGGAAAGATAGCAGAC
TATAATTATAAGTTGCCGGATGACTTCACCGGCTGCGTTATAGCATGGAACTCCAATAATCTCGATTCAA
AAGTCGGCGGCAACTATAATTATCTTTACCGCCTGTTTCGCAAGTCAAATCTGAAGCCCTTTGAACGTGA
CATCTCCACCGAAATTTATCAAGCTGGCAGCACCCCATGTAATGGAGTGGAAGGGTTTAACTGTTATTTT
CCCCTTCAATCATACGGATTTCAACCAACAAATGGGGTGGGCTATCAACCATATCGGGTGGTAGTCTTGA
GCTTTGAGCTGCTCCACGCACCGGCTACAGTTTGCGGACCGAAGAAAAGCACTAACCTGGTGAAGAATAA
ATGTGTGAACTTCAACTTTAATGGGCTCACCGGAACAGGGGTGCTGACAGAATCAAACAAGAAATTTCTC
CCTTTTCAACAATTTGGTAGAGACATTGCCGATACCACAGATGCCGTCCGCGATCCGCAAACACTGGAAA
TCCTCGATATAACACCCTGTAGCTTCGGCGGGGTCAGCGTGATAACTCCCGGAACGAACACATCCAACCA
AGTGGCTGTCCTGTATCAAGATGTCAACTGTACCGAAGTCCCTGTGGCGATACACGCCGACCAACTGACA
CCCACCTGGAGAGTCTACTCAACAGGTTCCAATGTCTTTCAAACTAGAGCGGGTTGTCTCATTGGCGCTG
AGCATGTCAATAATTCATACGAATGTGATATTCCTATTGGGGCAGGAATCTGTGCGTCTTATCAAACTCA
AACGAACTCACCACGGCGCGCTCGCTCAGTAGCCAGCCAGTCCATAATCGCCTATACCATGAGTCTCGGG
GCTGAGAACTCCGTGGCTTATTCAAACAATTCCATCGCAATCCCAACTAACTTTACCATTAGCGTTACCA
CGGAAATCTTGCCCGTCAGCATGACTAAGACGAGCGTAGACTGTACGATGTATATCTGTGGGGATTCCAC
CGAGTGTAGCAACCTCTTGCTTCAATACGGGTCTTTCTGTACTCAACTCAACCGAGCATTGACCGGAATT
GCGGTCGAACAAGACAAGAATACCCAAGAGGTGTTCGCACAAGTAAAGCAAATATACAAAACGCCGCCAA
TCAAAGATTTTGGCGGGTTTAATTTTAGCCAAATACTGCCAGACCCATCTAAGCCTTCAAAACGCAGCTT
TATCGAGGATCTGCTGTTCAACAAAGTTACGTTGGCTGACGCGGGTTTCATTAAGCAGTATGGGGATTGT
TTGGGAGACATTGCGGCCCGCGACCTTATCTGTGCTCAAAAATTCAATGGGTTGACAGTTCTGCCCCCTC
TGCTCACTGATGAGATGATTGCACAGTATACATCAGCATTGTTGGCAGGAACCATTACATCCGGCTGGAC
TTTTGGCGCGGGTGCGGCCCTTCAAATACCTTTCGCTATGCAAATGGCTTACAGATTCAATGGGATTGGT
GTCACGCAAAATGTATTGTATGAAAATCAGAAGCTGATCGCTAATCAATTTAACAGCGCGATTGGCAAGA
TCCAAGATTCACTGTCAAGCACAGCGTCCGCCCTCGGCAAACTCCAAGATGTTGTGAATCAAAACGCCCA
GGCCCTGAATACCCTCGTGAAGCAACTGAGTTCTAACTTCGGCGCAATCTCCAGCGTCCTCAACGACATA
TTGTCCAGACTTGATAAGGTGGAAGCCGAGGTGCAAATTGATCGGCTCATCACAGGCAGGCTCCAGTCAC
TCCAAACTTATGTGACACAACAGTTGATCCGGGCTGCTGAGATACGAGCAAGCGCCAACCTGGCCGCCAC
TAAAATGTCAGAGTGCGTGCTCGGGCAGTCCAAACGGGTTGACTTTTGTGGCAAGGGCTATCACTTGATG
TCCTTCCCCCAATCCGCCCCACATGGAGTGGTCTTTCTCCACGTCACTTATGTCCCTGCTCATGAGAAGA
ACTTTACGACAGCTCCAGCAATCTGTCACGATGGCAAAGCGCACTTTCCCAGGGAAGGCGTTTTCGTCAG
TAATGGCACGCATTGGTTTGTGACCCAAAGGAATTTCTATGAACCCCAAATCATAACCACTGACAATACA
TTTGTCTCAGGCAACTGTGATGTGGTCATTGGGATCGTGAACAACACGGTATATGATCCCCTGCAACCCG
AGTTGGATAGCTTCAAAGAGGAATTGGATAAATACTTTAAGAATCATACTTCACCCGATGTTGATCTCGG
GGACATATCAGGAATAAATGCAAGTGTCGTCAACATTCAGAAAGAGATTGATCGCCTTAATGAGGTCGCC
AAGAACTTGAATGAATCTTTGATCGACTTGCAAGAACTGGGCAAATACGAACAATATATTAAATGGCCCT
GGTACATTTGGTTGGGCTTTATCGCCGGACTTATAGCTATCGTTATGGTCACAATTATGTTGTGCTGTAT
GACTAGCTGTTGTTCCTGCTTGAAAGGATGTTGCAGTTGCGGATCTTGTTGTAAATAAAGGATCCTCTAG
AAGTTGTCTCCTCCTGCACTGACTGACTGATACAATCGATTTCTGGATCCGCAGGCCTAATCAACCTCTG
GATTACAAAATTTGTGAAAGATTGACTGGTATTCTTAACTATGTTGCTCCTTTTACGCTATGTGGATACG
CTGCTTTAATGCCTTTGTATCATGCTATTGCTTCCCGTATGGCTTTCATTTTCTCCTCCTTGTATAAATC
CTGGTTGCTGTCTCTTTATGAGGAGTTGTGGCCCGTTGTCAGGCAACGTGGCGTGGTGTGCACTGTGTTT
GCTGACGCAACCCCCACTGGTTGGGGCATTGCCACCACCTGTCAGCTCCTTTCCGGGACTTTCGCTTTCC
CCCTCCCTATTGCCACGGCGGAACTCATCGCCGCCTGCCTTGCCCGCTGCTGGACAGGGGCTCGGCTGTT
GGGCACTGACAATTCCGTGGTGTTGTCGGGGAAGCTGACGTCCTTTCCATGGCTGCTCGCCTGTGTTGCC
ACCTGGATTCTGCGCGGGACGTCCTTCTGCTACGTCCCTTCGGCCCTCAATCCAGCGGACCTTCCTTCCC
GCGGCCTGCTGCCGGCTCTGCGGCCTCTTCCGCGTCTTCGCCTTCGCCCTCAGACGAGTCGGATCTCCCT
TTGGGCCGCCTCCCCGCCTGTCTAGCTTGACTGACTGAGATACAGCGTACCTTCAGCTCACAGACATGAT
AAGATACATTGATGAGTTTGGACAAACCACAACTAGAATGCAGTGAAAAAAATGCTTTATTTGTGAAATT
TGTGATGCTATTGCTTTATTTGTAACCATTATAAGCTGCAATAAACAAGTTAACAACAACAATTGCATTC
ATTTTATGTTTCAGGTTCAGGGGGAGGTGTGGGAGGTTTTTTAAAGCAAGTAAAACCTCTACAAATGTGG
TATTGGCCCATCTCTATCGGTATCGTAGCATAACCCCTTGGGGCCTCTAAACGGGTCTTGAGGGGTTTTT
TGTGCCCCTCGGGCCGGATTGCTATCTACCGGCATTGGCGCAGAAAAAAATGCCTGATGCGACGCTGCGC
GTCTTATACTCCCACATATGCCAGATTCAGCAACGGATACGGCTTCCCCAACTTGCCCACTTCCATACGT
GTCCTCCTTACCAGAAATTTATCCTTAAGGTCGTCAGCTATCCTGCAGGCGATCTCTCGATTTCGATCAA
GACATTCCTTTAATGGTCTTTTCTGGACACCACTAGGGGTCAGAAGTAGTTCATCAAACTTTCTTCCCTC
CCTAATCTCATTGGTTACCTTGGGCTATCGAAACTTAATTAAGCGATCTGCATCTCAATTAGTCAGCAAC
CATAGTCCCGCCCCTAACTCCGCCCATCCCGCCCCTAACTCCGCCCAGTTCCGCCCATTCTCCGCCCCAT
CGCTGACTAATTTTTTTTATTTATGCAGAGGCCGAGGCCGCCTCGGCCTCTGAGCTATTCCAGAAGTAGT
GAGGAGGCTTTTTTGGAGGCCTAGGCTTTTGCAAAGGAGGTAGCCAACATGATTGAACAAGATGGATTGC
ACGCAGGTTCTCCCGCCGCTTGGGTGGAGAGGCTATTCGGCTATGACTGGGCACAACAGACAATCGGCTG
CTCTGATGCCGCCGTGTTCCGGCTGTCAGCGCAGGGGCGCCCGGTTCTTTTTGTCAAGACCGACCTGTCC
GGTGCCCTGAATGAACTCCAGGACGAGGCAGCGCGGCTATCGTGGCTGGCCACGACGGGCGTTCCTTGCG
CAGCTGTGCTCGACGTTGTCACTGAAGCGGGAAGGGACTGGCTGCTATTGGGCGAAGTGCCGGGGCAGGA
TCTCCTGTCATCTCACCTTGCTCCTGCCGAGAAAGTATCCATCATGGCTGATGCAATGCGGCGGCTGCAT
ACGCTTGATCCGGCTACCTGCCCATTCGACCACCAAGCGAAACATCGCATCGAGCGAGCACGTACTCGGA
TGGAAGCCGGTCTTGTCGATCAGGATGATCTGGACGAAGAGCATCAGGGGCTCGCGCCAGCCGAACTGTT
CGCCAGGCTCAAGGCGCGGATGCCCGACGGCGAGGATCTCGTCGTGACCCACGGCGATGCCTGCTTGCCG
AATATCATGGTGGAAAATGGCCGCTTTTCTGGATTCATCGACTGTGGCCGGCTGGGTGTGGCGGACCGCT
ATCAGGACATAGCGTTGGCTACCCGTGATATTGCTGAAGAGCTTGGCGGCGAATGGGCTGACCGCTTCCT
CGTGCTTTACGGTATCGCCGCTCCCGATTCGCAGCGCATCGCCTTCTATCGCCTTCTTGACGAGTTCTTC
TAGTATGTAAGCCCTGTGCCTTCTAGTTGCCAGCCATCTGTTGTTTGCCCCTCCCCCGTGCCTTCCTTGA
CCCTGGAAGGTGCCACTCCCACTGTCCTTTCCTAATAAAATGAGGAAATTGCATCGCATTGTCTGAGTAG
GTGTCATTCTATTCTGGGGGGTGGGGTGGGGCAGGACAGCAAGGGGGAGGATTGGGAAGACAATAGCAGG
CATGCTGGGGATGCGGTGGGCTCTATGGTTAATTAACCAGTCAAGTCAGCTACTTGGCGAGATCGACTTG
TCTGGGTTTCGACTACGCTCAGAATTGCGTCAGTCAAGTTCGATCTGGTCCTTGCTATTGCACCCGTTCT
CCGATTACGAGTTTCATTTAAATCATGTGAGCAAAAGGCCAGCAAAAGGCCAGGAACCGTAAAAAGGCCG
CGTTGCTGGCGTTTTTCCATAGGCTCCGCCCCCCTGACGAGCATCACAAAAATCGACGCTCAAGTCAGAG
GTGGCGAAACCCGACAGGACTATAAAGATACCAGGCGTTTCCCCCTGGAAGCTCCCTCGTGCGCTCTCCT
GTTCCGACCCTGCCGCTTACCGGATACCTGTCCGCCTTTCTCCCTTCGGGAAGCGTGGCGCTTTCTCATA
GCTCACGCTGTAGGTATCTCAGTTCGGTGTAGGTCGTTCGCTCCAAGCTGGGCTGTGTGCACGAACCCCC
CGTTCAGCCCGACCGCTGCGCCTTATCCGGTAACTATCGTCTTGAGTCCAACCCGGTAAGACACGACTTA
TCGCCACTGGCAGCAGCCACTGGTAACAGGATTAGCAGAGCGAGGTATGTAGGCGGTGCTACAGAGTTCT
TGAAGTGGTGGCCTAACTACGGCTACACTAGAAGAACAGTATTTGGTATCTGCGCTCTGCTGAAGCCAGT
TACCTTCGGAAAAAGAGTTGGTAGCTCTTGATCCGGCAAACAAACCACCGCTGGTAGCGGTGGTTTTTTT
GTTTGCAAGCAGCAGATTACGCGCAGAAAAAAAGGATCTCAAGAAGATCCTTTGATCTTTTCTACGGGGT
CTGACGCTCAGTGGAACGAAAACTCACGTTAAGGGATTTTGGTCATGAGATTATCAAAAAGGATCTTCAC
CTAGATCCTTTTAAATTAAAAATGAAGTTTTAAATCAATCTAAAGTATATATGAGTAAACTTGGTCTGAC
AGTTACCAATGCTTAATCAGTGAGGCACCTATCTCAGCGATCTGTCTATTTCGTTCATCCATAGTTGCAT
TTAAATTTCCGAACTCTCCAAGGCCCTCGTCGGAAAATCTTCAAACCTTTCGTCCGATCCATCTTGCAGG
CTACCTCTCGAACGAACTATCGCAAGTCTCTTGGCCGGCCTTGCGCCTTGGCTATTGCTTGGCAGCGCCT
ATCGCCAGGTATTACTCCAATCCCGAATATCCGAGATCGGGATCACCCGAGAGAAGTTCAACCTACATCC
TCAATCCCGATCTATCCGAGATCCGAGGAATATCGAAATCGGGGCGCGCCTGGTGTACCGAGAACGATCC
TCTCAGTGCGAGTCTCGACGATCCATATCGTTGCTTGGCAGTCAGCCAGTCGGAATCCAGCTTGGGACCC
AGGAAGTCCAATCGTCAGATATTGTACTCAAGCCTGGTCACGGCAGCGTACCGATCTGTTTAAACCTAGA
TATTGATAGTCTGATCGGTCAACGTATAATCGAGTCCTAGCTTTTGCAAACATCTATCAAGAGACAGGAT
CAGCAGGAGGCTTTCGCATGAGTATTCAACATTTCCGTGTCGCCCTTATTCCCTTTTTTGCGGCATTTTG
CCTTCCTGTTTTTGCTCACCCAGAAACGCTGGTGAAAGTAAAAGATGCTGAAGATCAGTTGGGTGCGCGA
GTGGGTTACATCGAACTGGATCTCAACAGCGGTAAGATCCTTGAGAGTTTTCGCCCCGAAGAACGCTTTC
CAATGATGAGCACTTTTAAAGTTCTGCTATGTGGCGCGGTATTATCCCGTATTGACGCCGGGCAAGAGCA
ACTCGGTCGCCGCATACACTATTCTCAGAATGACTTGGTTGAGTATTCACCAGTCACAGAAAAGCATCTT
ACGGATGGCATGACAGTAAGAGAATTATGCAGTGCTGCCATAACCATGAGTGATAACACTGCGGCCAACT
TACTTCTGACAACGATTGGAGGACCGAAGGAGCTAACCGCTTTTTTGCACAACATGGGGGATCATGTAAC
TCGCCTTGATCGTTGGGAACCGGAGCTGAATGAAGCCATACCAAACGACGAGCGTGACACCACGATGCCT
GTAGCAATGGCAACAACCTTGCGTAAACTATTAACTGGCGAACTACTTACTCTAGCTTCCCGGCAACAGT
TGATAGACTGGATGGAGGCGGATAAAGTTGCAGGACCACTTCTGCGCTCGGCCCTTCCGGCTGGCTGGTT
TATTGCTGATAAATCTGGAGCCGGTGAGCGTGGGTCTCGCGGTATCATTGCAGCACTGGGGCCAGATGGT
AAGCCCTCCCGTATCGTAGTTATCTACACGACGGGGAGTCAGGCAACTATGGATGAACGAAATAGACAGA
TCGCTGAGATAGGTGCCTCACTGATTAAGCATTGGTAACCGATTCTAGGTGCATTGGCGCAGAAAAAAAT
GCCTGATGCGACGCTGCGCGTCTTATACTCCCACATATGCCAGATTCAGCAACGGATACGGCTTCCCCAA
CTTGCCCACTTCCATACGTGTCCTCCTTACCAGAAATTTATCCTTAAGATCCCGAATCGTTTAAACTCGA
CTCTGGCTCTATCGAATCTCCGTCGTTTCGAGCTTACGCGAACAGCCGTGGCGCTCATTTGCTCGTCGGG
CATCGAATCTCGTCAGCTATCGTCAGCTTACCTTTTTGGCAGCGATCGCGGCTCCCGACATCTTGGACCA
TTAGCTCCACAGGTATCTTCTTCCCTCTAGTGGTCATAACAGCAGCTTCAGCTACCTCTCAATTCAAAAA
ACCCCTCAAGACCCGTTTAGAGGCCCCAAGGGGTTATGCTATCAATCGTTGCGTTACACACACAAAAAAC
CAACACACATCCATCTTCGATGGATAGCGATTTTATTATCTAACTGCTGATCGAGTGTAGCCAGATCTAG
TAATCAATTACGGGGTCATTAGTTCATAGCCCATATATGGAGTTCCGCGTTACATAACTTACGGTAAATG
GCCCGCCTGGCTGACCGCCCAACGACCCCCGCCCATTGACGTCAATAATGACGTATGTTCCCATAGTAAC
GCCAATAGGGACTTTCCATTGACGTCAATGGGTGGAGTATTTACGGTAAACTGCCCACTTGGCAGTACAT
CAAGTGTATCATATGCCAAGTACGCCCCCTATTGACGTCAATGACGGTAAATGGCCCGCCTGGCATTATG
CCCAGTACATGACCTTATGGGACTTTCCTACTTGGCAGTACATCTACGTATTAGTCATCGCTATTACCAT
GCTGATGCGGTTTTGGCAGTACATCAATGGGCGTGGATAGCGGTTTGACTCACGGGGATTTCCAAGTCTC
CACCCCATTGACGTCAATGGGAGTTTGTTTTGGCACCAAAATCAACGGGACTTTCCAAAATGTCGTAACA
ACTCCGCCCCATTGACGCAAATGGGCGGTAGGCGTGTACGGTGGGAGGTCTATATAAGCAGAGCTGGTTT
AGTGAACCGTCAGATCGCCTGGAGACGCCATCCACGCTGTTTTGACCTCCATAGAAGACACCGGGACCGA
TCCAGCCTCCCCTCGAAGCTTACATGTGGTACCGAGCTCGGATCCTGAGAACTTCAGGGTGAGTCTATGG
GACCCTTGATGTTTTCTTTCCCCTTCTTTTCTATGGTTAAGTTCATGTCATAGGAAGGGGAGAAGTAACA
GGGTACACATATTGACCAAATCAGGGTAATTTTGCATTTGTAATTTTAAAAAATGCTTTCTTCTTTTAAT
ATACTTTTTTGTTTATCTTATTTCTAATACTTTCCCTAATCTCTTTCTTTCAGGGCAATAATGATACAAT
GTATCATGCCTCTTTGCACCATTCTAAAGAATAACAGTGATAATTTCTGGGTTAAGGCAATAGCAATATT
TCTGCATATAAATATTTCTGCATATAAATTGTAACTGATGTAAGAGGTTTCATATTGCTAATAGCAGCTA
CAATCCAGCTACCATTCTGCTTTTATTTTATGGTTGGGATAAGGCTGGATTATTCTGAGTCCAAGCTAGG
CCCTTTTGCTAATCATGTTCATACCTCTTATCTTCCTCCCACAGCTCCTGGGCAACGTGCTGGTCTGTGT
GCTGGCCCATCACTTTGGCAAAGGCGGCCGCC
